>Addgene plasmid #127785 | pMH-HT_CtCHAD | addgene full sequence | sequence record 249695 | Addgene NGS Result
TGGCGAATGGG
[124 nt withheld, positions 12-135]
C
[91 nt withheld, positions 137-227]
A
[49 nt withheld, positions 229-277]
CCTTTGACGTTGGAGTCCACGTTCTTT
[37 nt withheld, positions 305-341]
ACCCTATCTCGGTCTATTCTTTTGATTTATAAGGGATTTTGCCGATTTCGGCCTATTGGTTAAAAAATGA
GCTGATTTAACAAAAATTTAACGCGAATTTTAACAAAATATTAACGCTTACAATTTAGGTGGCACTTTTC
GGGGAAATGTGCGCGGAACCCCTATTTGTTTATTTTTCTAAATACATTCAAATATGTATCCGCTCATGAA
TTAATTCTTAGAAAAACTCATCGAGCATCAAATGAAACTGCAATTTATTCATATCAGGATTATCAATACC
ATATTTTTGAAAAAGCCGTTTCTGTAATGAAGGAGAAAACTCACCGAGGCAGTTCCATAGGATGGCAAGA
TCCTGGTATCGGTCTGCGATTCCGACTCGTCCAACATCAATACAACCTATTAATTTCCCCTCGTCAAAAA
TAAGGTTATCAAGTGAGAAATCACCATGAGTGACGACTGAATCCGGTGAGAATGGCAAAAGTTTATGCAT
TTCTTTCCAGACTTGTTCAACAGGCCAGCCATTACGCTCGTCATCAAAATCACTCGCATCAACCAAACCG
TTATTCATTCGTGATTGCGCCTGAGCGAGACGAAATACGCGATCGCTGTTAAAAGGACAATTACAAACAG
GAATCGAATGCAACCGGCGCAGGAACACTGCCAGCGCATCAACAATATTTTCACCTGAATCAGGATATTC
TTCTAATACCTGGAATGCTGTTTTCCCGGGGATCGCAGTGGTGAGTAACCATGCATCATCAGGAGTACGG
ATAAAATGCTTGATGGTCGGAAGAGGCATAAATTCCGTCAGCCAGTTTAGTCTGACCATCTCATCTGTAA
CATCATTGGCAACGCTACCTTTGCCATGTTTCAGAAACAACTCTGGCGCATCGGGCTTCCCATACAATCG
ATAGATTGTCGCACCTGATTGCCCGACATTATCGCGAGCCCATTTATACCCATATAAATCAGCATCCATG
TTGGAATTTAATCGCGGCCTAGAGCAAGACGTTTCCCGTTGAATATGGCTCATAACACCCCTTGTATTAC
TGTTTATGTAAGCAGACAGTTTTATTGTTCATGACCAAAATCCCTTAACGTGAGTTTTCGTTCCACTGAG
CGTCAGACCCCGTAGAAAAGATCAAAGGATCTTCTTGAGATCCTTTTTTTCTGCGCGTAATCTGCTGCTT
GCAAACAAAAAAACCACCGCTACCAGCGGTGGTTTGTTTGCCGGATCAAGAGCTACCAACTCTTTTTCCG
AAGGTAACTGGCTTCAGCAGAGCGCAGATACCAAATACTGTCCTTCTAGTGTAGCCGTAGTTAGGCCACC
ACTTCAAGAACTCTGTAGCACCGCCTACATACCTCGCTCTGCTAATCCTGTTACCAGTGGCTGCTGCCAG
TGGCGATAAGTCGTGTCTTACCGGGTTGGACTCAAGACGATAGTTACCGGATAAGGCGCAGCGGTCGGGC
TGAACGGGGGGTTCGTGCACACAGCCCAGCTTGGAGCGAACGACCTACACCGAACTGAGATACCTACAGC
GTGAGCTATGAGAAAGCGCCACGCTTCCCGAAGGGAGAAAGGCGGACAGGTATCCGGTAAGCGGCAGGGT
CGGAACAGGAGAGCGCACGAGGGAGCTTCCAGGGGGAAACGCCTGGTATCTTTATAGTCCTGTCGGGTTT
CGCCACCTCTGACTTGAGCGTCGATTTTTGTGATGCTCGTCAGGGGGGCGGAGCCTATGGAAAAACGCCA
GCAACGCGGCCTTTTTACGGTTCCTGGCCTTTTGCTGGCCTTTTGCTCACATGTTCTTTCCTGCGTTATC
CCCTGATTCTGTGGATAACCGTATTACCGCCTTTGAGTGAGCTGATACCGCTCGCCGCAGCCGAACGACC
GAGCGCAGCGAGTCAGTGAGCGAGGAAGCGGAAGAGCGCCTGATGCGGTATTTTCTCCTTACGCATCTGT
GCGGTATTTCACACCGCAATGGTGCACTCTCAGTACAATCTGCTCTGATGCCGCATAGTTAAGCCAGTAT
ACACTCCGCTATCGCTACGTGACTGGGTCATGGCTGCGCCCCGACACCCGCCAACACCCGCTGACGCGCC
CTGACGGGCTTGTCTGCTCCCGGCATCCGCTTACAGACAAGCTGTGACCGTCTCCGGGAGCTGCATGTGT
CAGAGGTTTTCACCGTCATCACCGAAACGCGCGAGGCAGCTGCGGTAAAGCTCATCAGCGTGGTCGTGAA
GCGATTCACAGATGTCTGCCTGTTCATCCGCGTCCAGCTCGTTGAGTTTCTCCAGAAGCGTTAATGTCTG
GCTTCTGATAAAGCGGGCCATGTTAAGGGCGGTTTTTTCCTGTTTGGTCACTGATGCCTCCGTGTAAGGG
GGATTTCTGTTCATGGGGGTAATGATACCGATGAAACGAGAGAGGATGCTCACGATACGGGTTACTGATG
ATGAACATGCCCGGTTACTGGAACGTTGTGAGGGTAAACAACTGGCGGTATGGATGCGGCGGGACCAGAG
AAAAATCACTCAGGGTCAATGCCAGCGCTTCGTTAATACAGATGTAGGTGTTCCACAGGGTAGCCAGCAG
CATCCTGCGATGCAGATCCGGAACATAATGGTGCAGGGCGCTGACTTCCGCGTTTCCAGACTTTACGAAA
CACGGAAACCGAAGACCATTCATGTTGTTGCTCAGGTCGCAGACGTTTTGCAGCAGCAGTCGCTTCACGT
TCGCTCGCGTATCGGTGATTCATTCTGCTAACCAGTAAGGCAACCCCGCCAGCCTAGCCGGGTCCTCAAC
GACAGGAGCACGATCATGCGCACCCGTGGGGCCGCCATGCCGGCGATAATGGCCTGCTTCTCGCCGAAAC
GTTTGGTGGCGGGACCAGTGACGAAGGCTTGAGCGAGGGCGTGCAAGATTCCGAATACCGCAAGCGACAG
GCCGATCATCGTCGCGCTCCAGCGAAAGCGGTCCTCGCCGAAAATGACCCAGAGCGCTGCCGGCACCTGT
CCTACGAGTTGCATGATAAAGAAGACAGTCATAAGTGCGGCGACGATAGTCATGCCCCGCGCCCACCGGA
AGGAGCTGACTGGGTTGAAGGCTCTCAAGGGCATCGGTCGAGATCCCGGTGCCTAATGAGTGAGCTAACT
TACATTAATTGCGTTGCGCTCACTGCCCGCTTTCCAGTCGGGAAACCTGTCGTGCCAGCTGCATTAATGA
ATCGGCCAACGCGCGGGGAGAGGCGGTTTGCGTATTGGGCGCCAGGGTGGTTTTTCTTTTCACCAGTGAG
ACGGGCAACAGCTGATTGCCCTTCACCGCCTGGCCCTGAGAGAGTTGCAGCAAGCGGTCCACGCTGGTTT
GCCCCAGCAGGCGAAAATCCTGTTTGATGGTGGTTAACGGCGGGATATAACATGAGCTGTCTTCGGTATC
GTCGTATCCCACTACCGAGATATCCGCACCAACGCGCAGCCCGGACTCGGTAATGGCGCGCATTGCGCCC
AGCGCCATCTGATCGTTGGCAACCAGCATCGCAGTGGGAACGATGCCCTCATTCAGCATTTGCATGGTTT
GTTGAAAACCGGACATGGCACTCCAGTCGCCTTCCCGTTCCGCTATCGGCTGAATTTGATTGCGAGTGAG
ATATTTATGCCAGCCAGCCAGACGCAGACGCGCCGAGACAGAACTTAATGGGCCCGCTAACAGCGCGATT
TGCTGGTGACCCAATGCGACCAGATGCTCCACGCCCAGTCGCGTACCGTCTTCATGGGAGAAAATAATAC
TGTTGATGGGTGTCTGGTCAGAGACATCAAGAAATAACGCCGGAACATTAGTGCAGGCAGCTTCCACAGC
AATGGCATCCTGGTCATCCAGCGGATAGTTAATGATCAGCCCACTGACGCGTTGCGCGAGAAGATTGTGC
ACCGCCGCTTTACAGGCTTCGACGCCGCTTCGTTCTACCATCGACACCACCACGCTGGCACCCAGTTGAT
CGGCGCGAGATTTAATCGCCGCGACAATTTGCGACGGCGCGTGCAGGGCCAGACTGGAGGTGGCAACGCC
AATCAGCAACGACTGTTTGCCCGCCAGTTGTTGTGCCACGCGGTTGGGAATGTAATTCAGCTCCGCCATC
GCCGCTTCCACTTTTTCCCGCGTTTTCGCAGAAACGTGGCTGGCCTGGTTCACCACGCGGGAAACGGTCT
GATAAGAGACACCGGCATACTCTGCGACATCGTATAACGTTACTGGTTTCACATTCACCACCCTGAATTG
ACTCTCTTCCGGGCGCTATCATGCCATACCGCGAAAGGTTTTGCGCCATTCGATGGTGTCCGGGATCTCG
ACGCTCTCCCTTATGCGACTCCTGCATTAGGAAGCAGCCCAGTAGTAGGTTGAGGCCGTTGAGCACCGCC
GCCGCAAGGAATGGTGCATGCAAGGAGATGGCGCCCAACAGTCCCCCGGCCACGGGGCCTGCCACCATAC
CCACGCCGAAACAAGCGCTCATGAGCCCGAAGTGGCGAGCCCGATCTTCCCCATCGGTGATGTCGGCGAT
ATAGGCGCCAGCAACCGCACCTGTGGCGCCGGTGATGCCGGCCACGATGCGTCCGGCGTAGAGGATCGAG
ATCTCGATCCCGCGAAATTAATACGACTCACTATAGGGGAATTGTGAGCGGATAACAATTCCCCTCTAGA
AATAATTTTGTTTAACTTTAAGAAGGAGATATACCATGAAACATCACCATCACCATCACCCCATGAGCGA
TTACGACATCCCCACTACTGAGAATCTTTATTTTCAGGGCGCCATGGCTAGTAAGTTGCGCCTTCAGTTA
GACGCACATGCGAGCATCCACGAAAACGTGCGTCGCTTGCTTCAATTTACAACATCAATCATGGAGGCAA
ACGAAGAGGGTATTCGTAAGGATATTGACAGCGAGTTTCTGCACGACTTTCGCGTCGCCATTCGTCGTAG
CCGTTCCATCCTTCGTTTGTTAAACGGGGTATTCGACCCTGAAAAAACTGCATGGATGTTAGCAGGTTTA
CGTGAACTTGGGAAGCGCACGAATGACTTACGTGACAGTGATGTATACCTTTTGCGTCGTGAAGAATACA
CTTCATTACTTCCACCTAGCTTGCGCCCTGCCTTGGACCCATTCTTCAGCGACCTGGAAGCAGACAAACG
CTTGCACCACCGTCAATTTTGTCGTTACCTGACGGGACGCGAATACTCGGGGTTCATGACGAGCTTAAAA
GAATTTATCGCCGAAGGTGAACTGCCCGATCCCGAAACAGCCCCTTTGGCCGCAGAACCGACTGGTGATG
TCGCAGCTAAGACGATCCGCAAAGCCTTAAAGAAGGTTCTGGTCCACGGACGCCGCACGGGTTCAGAGAC
TTCTGATGCGGAATTGCACGAATTGCGTATTGATTGTAAAAAACTTCGCTACCTGTTAGAATTTTTCGCG
TCATTGTTTCCACCAAAAGCGACTGCGCAAGTGCTGCGTCAAATGAAAACTCTGCAAGACAACCTGGGGA
CCTTTGTTGACTTGACGGTACAAATGGAGTTTTTGCAGTCACGTTTAGAAACAATTCCCGCTGATCGCGG
GGGTATTAGTGAGGCGGCAGCTATCGGTGGACTGTTGACGACGTTATATCGCAAACGTGAAAAGGTGCGT
GAACACTTCCACGAAATTTTTTCCGGGTTCGATTCTAACGAGACCGGAGAGCTTTTCGATGAGCTGTTAA
CCGGGTTAGCGTGACTCGAGCACCACCACCACCACCACTGAGATCCGGCTGCTAACAAAGCCCGAAAGGA
AGCTGAGTTGGCTGCTGCCACCGCTGAGCAATAACTAGCATAACCCCTTGGGGCCTCTAAACGGGTCTTG
AGGGGTTTTTTGCTGAAAGGAGGAACTATATCCGGAT
Features (pLannotate 1.2.2; 20 found; start..end, strand, type, name):
     12..440     +  rep_origin     f1 ori (sequence partly withheld): f1 bacteriophage origin of replication; arrow indicates direction of (+) strand synthesis
    493..550     +  promoter       AmpR promoter (fragment): bla
    559..1374    -  CDS            KanR: aminoglycoside phosphotransferase; aph(3')-Ia; confers resistance to kanamycin in bacteria or G418 (Geneticin®) in eukaryotes
   1496..2084    +  rep_origin     ori: high-copy-number ColE1/pMB1/pBR322/pUC origin of replication
   2270..2409    -  misc_feature   bom: basis of mobility region from pBR322
   2511..2702    -  CDS            rop: Rop protein, which maintains plasmids at low copy number; rop
   2719..3099    +  CDS            YPB1_ECOLX: Protein predicted: Swiss-Prot protein existence level 4. From Escherichia coli.
   3171..3462    -  CDS            TcR (fragment): tetracycline efflux protein; tet; confers resistance to tetracycline
   3477..3498    -  protein_bind   CAP binding site: CAP binding activates transcription in the presence of cAMP. E. coli catabolite activator protein
   3511..4593    -  CDS            lacI: lac repressor; lacI; The lac repressor binds to the lac operator to inhibit transcription in E. coli. This inhibition can be relieved by adding lactose or isopropyl-β-D-thiogalactopyranoside (IPTG).
   4594..4671    -  promoter       lacI promoter: lacI
   4679..4958    -  CDS            TcR (fragment): tetracycline efflux protein; tet; confers resistance to tetracycline
   4980..4998    +  promoter       T7 promoter: promoter for bacteriophage T7 RNA polymerase
   4999..5023    +  protein_bind   lac operator: The lac repressor binds to the lac operator to inhibit transcription in E. coli. This inhibition can be relieved by adding lactose or isopropyl-β-D-thiogalactopyranoside (IPTG). lac repressor encoded by lacI
   5038..5060    +  RBS            RBS: efficient ribosome binding site from bacteriophage T7 gene 10 (Olins and Rangwala, 1989)
   5073..5091    +  CDS            7xHis (fragment): 6xHis affinity tag
   5120..5140    +  CDS            capTEV™ (fragment): composite tag for in vivo biotinylation, TEV protease cleavage, and 6xHis tagging
   6102..6119    +  CDS            9xHis (fragment): 9xHis affinity tag
   6129..6178    +  CDS            SET1 (fragment): solubility-enhancement tag derived from T7 phage gene 10B
   6186..6233    +  terminator     T7 terminator: transcription terminator for bacteriophage T7 RNA polymerase
