[The description below was written by a language model from this plasmid's Addgene catalogue record and pLannotate feature annotations shown in this document.]
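Description:
pMH-HT_CtCHAD is a bacterial expression plasmid of about 6.3 kb, built on the pMH-HT backbone, for producing the CHAD domain of a Chlorobium tepidum protein (locus CT0884) in E. coli. The backbone has a pET-like architecture. It replicates from a ColE1/pBR322-type origin accompanied by the bom mobility region and the rop gene, which keeps copy number low, in line with the catalogue's low-copy designation. Selection is by kanamycin through an aminoglycoside phosphotransferase gene. An f1 phage origin is also present, and short tetracycline-resistance fragments flanking the lacI cassette appear to be non-functional remnants of pBR322 ancestry.

The insert is a 951 bp fragment encoding residues 208–522, the CHAD domain, cloned between NcoI and XhoI sites that both remain intact. Transcription is driven by a T7 promoter followed directly by a lac operator, with the plasmid-borne lacI gene supplying repressor. Expression therefore needs a host that provides T7 RNA polymerase and is inducible with IPTG. A T7 gene 10 ribosome binding site precedes the open reading frame, which begins with a backbone-encoded N-terminal 6xHis tag and a TEV protease cleavage site, allowing metal-affinity purification followed by tag removal. A T7 terminator closes the unit. The annotation also detects a His-tag-like stretch just downstream of the insert, as is common in pET-type vectors. The record lists only the N-terminal tag and does not say whether this downstream sequence is translated. The associated publication characterises CHAD domains as inorganic polyphosphate-binding modules, so the plasmid likely served to produce recombinant protein for that work.
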