Addgene plasmid #127785: pMH-HT_CtCHAD
Purpose: Expresses CtCHAD in E. coli cells
Depositing lab: Michael Hothorn. Depositing organization: University of Geneva. Publication: Molecular characterization of CHAD domains as inorganic polyphosphate-binding modules. Lorenzo-Orts L, Hohmann U, Zhu J, Hothorn M. Life Sci Alliance. 2019 May 27;2(3). pii: 2/3/e201900385. doi: 10.26508/lsa.201900385. Print 2019 Jun. PubMed 31133615.
Backbone
  Vector backbone: pMH-HT
  Backbone manufacturer: Michael Hothorn
  Backbone size w/o insert (bp): 5311
  Total vector size (bp): 6262
  Vector type: Bacterial Expression
Growth in bacteria
  Bacterial resistance: Kanamycin, 50 μg/mL
  Growth temperature: 37°C
  Growth strain: DH5alpha
  Copy number: Low Copy
Gene/Insert
  Gene/Insert name: CtCHAD (alt name: Q8KE09)
  Species: Chlorobium tepidum
  Insert size (bp): 951
  Mutation: Residues 208-522 (CHAD domain)
  Entrez Gene: CT0884 (a.k.a. CT0884)
  Tag / fusion protein: 6xHis tag + TEV cleavage site (N terminal on backbone)
  Cloning method: Restriction Enzyme; 5′ cloning site NcoI (not destroyed); 3′ cloning site XhoI (not destroyed)
  Sequencing primers: 5′ TGCGTCCGGCGTAGAGGATCGAGATCT; 3′ CAGCTTCCTTTCGGGCTTTGTTAGCAG
Terms and licenses: Academic/Nonprofit Terms; Industry Terms: Not Available to Industry
How to cite: pMH-HT_CtCHAD was a gift from Michael Hothorn (Addgene plasmid # 127785 ; http://n2t.net/addgene:127785 ; RRID:Addgene_127785)
